Addgene plasmid #228400: pcDNA3.1-CMV-Puro-P2A-NES/PKI-mNeonGreen2x-NLS/FUS
Purpose: Encodes NES/PKI-mNeonGreen2x-NLS/FUS which is a tandem of mNeongreen with an N-terminal PKI NES and a C-terminal FUS NLS that shuttles between the nucleus and the cytoplasm
Depositing lab: Dirk Daelemans. Depositing organization: Katholieke Universiteit Leuven. Publication: Ibetazol, a novel inhibitor of importin beta1-mediated nuclear import. Vercruysse T, Vanstreels E, Jacquemyn M, Boland S, Kilonda A, Allasia S, Vandecaetsbeek I, Klaassen H, Versele M, Chaltin P, Marchand A, Daelemans D. Commun Biol. 2024 Nov 23;7(1):1560. doi: 10.1038/s42003-024-07237-8. PubMed 39580542.
Backbone
  Vector backbone: pcDNA3.1
  Total vector size (bp): 7675
  Vector type: Mammalian Expression
  Selectable markers: Puromycin
Growth in bacteria
  Bacterial resistance: Ampicillin, 100 μg/mL
  Growth temperature: 37°C
  Growth strain: DH5alpha
  Copy number: High Copy
Gene/Insert
  Gene/Insert name: NES/PKI-mNeonGreen2x-NLS/FUS
  Species: Synthetic
  Insert size (bp): 1584
  Promoter: CMV
  Cloning method: Other
  Sequencing primers: 5′ CGCAAATGGGCGGTAGGCGTG
Terms and licenses: Academic/Nonprofit Terms; Industry Terms: Not Available to Industry
How to cite: pcDNA3.1-CMV-Puro-P2A-NES/PKI-mNeonGreen2x-NLS/FUS was a gift from Dirk Daelemans (Addgene plasmid # 228400 ; http://n2t.net/addgene:228400 ; RRID:Addgene_228400)
