[The description below was written by a language model from this plasmid's Addgene catalogue record and pLannotate feature annotations shown in this document.]
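Description:
pcDNA3.1-CMV-Puro-P2A-NES/PKI-mNeonGreen2x-NLS/FUS is a mammalian expression plasmid of about 7.7 kb built on the pcDNA3.1 backbone. It is propagated in E. coli through a high-copy ColE1/pUC-type origin with ampicillin selection from the β-lactamase gene, and it also carries an f1 phage origin. The feature table additionally shows the backbone's SV40 promoter-driven neomycin phosphotransferase cassette with an SV40 polyadenylation signal, although the catalogue lists only puromycin as the mammalian selectable marker.

The payload is a single open reading frame driven by the CMV immediate-early enhancer and promoter and terminated by the bovine growth hormone polyadenylation signal; a T7 promoter lies just upstream of the coding region. The puromycin N-acetyltransferase gene (pac) comes first and, according to the construct name, is joined through a P2A self-cleaving peptide to the reporter, so that drug resistance and reporter are produced from the same transcript as separate polypeptides. The P2A and the PKI nuclear export signal are not individually annotated, but would fall in the short gap between pac and the first fluorescent protein. The synthetic reporter consists of two tandem copies of the bright monomeric green/yellow fluorescent protein mNeonGreen, preceded by the PKI-derived NES and followed by a fragment of human FUS that supplies the nuclear localisation signal.

Because it carries both export and import signals, the fusion shuttles continuously between nucleus and cytoplasm, and its steady-state distribution reports on the balance of the two transport pathways. The associated publication concerns an inhibitor of importin β1-mediated nuclear import, which suggests use as a live-cell fluorescent reporter for assessing the effect of compounds on nucleocytoplasmic transport.
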