Features (pLannotate 1.2.2; 23 found; start..end, strand, type, name):
     28..80      -  misc_feature   bom (fragment): basis of mobility region from pBR322
    235..614     +  enhancer       CMV enhancer: human cytomegalovirus immediate early enhancer
    615..818     +  promoter       CMV promoter: human cytomegalovirus (CMV) immediate early promoter
    814..847     +  LTR            5' LTR (truncated) (fragment): truncated 5' long terminal repeat (LTR) from HIV-1
    863..881     +  promoter       T7 promoter: promoter for bacteriophage T7 RNA polymerase
    897..1493    +  CDS            pac: PUAC_STRAD - Protein predicted: Swiss-Prot protein existence level 4. Detoxification of puromycin. From Streptomyces alboniger.
   1602..2306    +  CDS            mNeonGreen: mNeonGreen is a basic (constitutively fluorescent) green/yellow fluorescent protein published in 2013, derived from Branchiostoma lanceolatum. It is reported to be a very rapidly-maturing monomer with moderate acid sensitivity.
   2334..3035    +  CDS            mNeonGreen: bright monomeric yellow-green fluorescent protein derived from LanYFP (Shaner et al., 2013)
   3030..3143    +  CDS            FUS (fragment): FUS_HUMAN - Also known as TLS. Experimental evidence at protein level: Swiss-Prot protein existence level 1. DNA/RNA-binding protein that plays a role in various cellular processes such as transcription regulation, RNA splicing, RNA transport, DNA repair and damage response (PubMed:27731383). Binds to nascent pre-mRNAs and acts as a molecular mediator between RNA polymerase II and U1 small nuclear ribonucleoprotein thereby coupling transcription and splicing (PubMed:26124092). Binds also its own pre- mRNA and autoregulates its expression; this autoregulation mechanism is mediated by non-sense-
   3275..3499    +  polyA_signal   bGH poly(A) signal: bovine growth hormone polyadenylation signal
   3503..3524    +  promoter       SV40 promoter (fragment): SV40 enhancer and early promoter
   3545..3973    +  rep_origin     f1 ori (sequence partly withheld): f1 bacteriophage origin of replication; arrow indicates direction of (+) strand synthesis
   3987..4316    +  promoter       SV40 promoter: SV40 enhancer and early promoter
   4383..5174    +  CDS            neo: KKA2_KLEPN - Also known as kan, nptII. Experimental evidence at protein level: Swiss-Prot protein existence level 1. Resistance to kanamycin, neomycin, paromomycin, ribostamycin, butirosin and gentamicin B. From Klebsiella pneumoniae.
   5198..5356    +  CDS            ble (fragment): BLE_KLEPN - Experimental evidence at protein level: Swiss-Prot protein existence level 1. Binding protein with a strong affinity to the bleomycin family of antibiotics. Binds to CL990; an antimitotic-antibiotic compound. From Klebsiella pneumoniae.
   5351..5472    +  polyA_signal   SV40 poly(A) signal: SV40 polyadenylation signal
   5545..5561    -  protein_bind   lac operator: The lac repressor binds to the lac operator to inhibit transcription in E. coli. This inhibition can be relieved by adding lactose or isopropyl-β-D-thiogalactopyranoside (IPTG). lac repressor encoded by lacI
   5569..5599    -  promoter       lac promoter: promoter for the E. coli lac operon
   5614..5635    -  protein_bind   CAP binding site: CAP binding activates transcription in the presence of cAMP. E. coli catabolite activator protein
   5648..5740    -  CDS            lacI (fragment): lac repressor; lacI; The lac repressor binds to the lac operator to inhibit transcription in E. coli. This inhibition can be relieved by adding lactose or isopropyl-β-D-thiogalactopyranoside (IPTG).
   5923..6511    -  rep_origin     ori: high-copy-number ColE1/pMB1/pBR322/pUC origin of replication
   6682..7542    -  CDS            AmpR: β-lactamase; bla; confers resistance to ampicillin, carbenicillin, and related antibiotics
   7543..7647    -  promoter       AmpR promoter: bla
>Addgene plasmid #228400 | pcDNA3.1-CMV-Puro-P2A-NES/PKI-mNeonGreen2x-NLS/FUS | addgene full sequence | sequence record 457259 | Addgene NGS Result
GACGGATCGGGAGATCTCCCGATCCCCTATGGTGCACTCTCAGTACAATCTGCTCTGATGCCGCATAGTT
AAGCCAGTATCTGCTCCCTGCTTGTGTGTTGGAGGTCGCTGAGTAGTGCGCGAGCAAAATTTAAGCTACA
ACAAGGCAAGGCTTGACCGACAATTGCATGAAGAATCTGCTTAGGGTTAGGCGTTTTGCGCTGCTTCGCG
ATGTACGGGCCAGATATACGCGTTGACATTGATTATTGACTAGTTATTAATAGTAATCAATTACGGGGTC
ATTAGTTCATAGCCCATATATGGAGTTCCGCGTTACATAACTTACGGTAAATGGCCCGCCTGGCTGACCG
CCCAACGACCCCCGCCCATTGACGTCAATAATGACGTATGTTCCCATAGTAACGCCAATAGGGACTTTCC
ATTGACGTCAATGGGTGGAGTATTTACGGTAAACTGCCCACTTGGCAGTACATCAAGTGTATCATATGCC
AAGTACGCCCCCTATTGACGTCAATGACGGTAAATGGCCCGCCTGGCATTATGCCCAGTACATGACCTTA
TGGGACTTTCCTACTTGGCAGTACATCTACGTATTAGTCATCGCTATTACCATGGTGATGCGGTTTTGGC
AGTACATCAATGGGCGTGGATAGCGGTTTGACTCACGGGGATTTCCAAGTCTCCACCCCATTGACGTCAA
TGGGAGTTTGTTTTGGCACCAAAATCAACGGGACTTTCCAAAATGTCGTAACAACTCCGCCCCATTGACG
CAAATGGGCGGTAGGCGTGTACGGTGGGAGGTCTATATAAGCAGAGCTCTCTGGCTAACTAGAGAACCCA
CTGCTTACTGGCTTATCGAAATTAATACGACTCACTATAGGGAGACCCAAGCTGGCATGACCGAGTACAA
GCCTACTGTCAGGTTGGCTACAAGAGACGACGTTCCTAGAGCCGTGAGAACTCTGGCTGCAGCCTTCGCC
GACTACCCCGCCACGAGACACACCGTTGACCCAGATCGGCATATTGAGAGAGTGACTGAACTGCAGGAGC
TGTTTCTTACAAGAGTTGGCCTCGACATAGGCAAGGTGTGGGTGGCGGACGACGGCGCCGCCGTGGCCGT
CTGGACCACTCCCGAATCAGTTGAGGCTGGCGCCGTATTCGCTGAGATCGGCCCGAGAATGGCTGAGCTC
AGCGGGAGTAGGCTCGCGGCACAGCAGCAAATGGAGGGACTGCTGGCACCACACAGGCCCAAAGAACCCG
CCTGGTTCCTGGCAACCGTCGGTGTATCTCCCGATCATCAGGGGAAAGGTCTGGGCTCTGCCGTAGTGCT
CCCTGGCGTGGAGGCAGCTGAGAGAGCAGGAGTACCTGCCTTCTTGGAGACCTCCGCTCCAAGGAATCTT
CCCTTCTATGAACGGTTGGGCTTCACCGTGACAGCCGACGTGGAAGTCCCCGAAGGCCCCCGCACTTGGT
GCATGACGAGGAAGCCTGGAGCGGGGAGTGGCGCAACCAATTTTAGTCTCCTCAAACAGGCCGGCGATGT
CGAAGAAAATCCGGGCCCTATGAGCCTTAACGAACTGGCCCTGCCGCTGGCTGGTTTGGACATCGTGAGC
AAGGGCGAGGAGGATAACGCCTCTCTCCCAGCGACACATGAGTTACACATCTTTGGCTCCATCAACGGTG
TGGACTTTGACATGGTGGGTCAGGGCACCGGCAATCCAAATGATGGTTATGAGGAGTTAAACCTGAAGTC
CACCAAGGGTGACCTCCAGTTCTCCCCCTGGATTCTGGTCCCTCATATCGGGTATGGCTTCCATCAGTAC
CTGCCCTACCCTGACGGGATGTCGCCTTTCCAGGCCGCCATGGTAGATGGCAGCGGATACCAAGTCCATC
GCACAATGCAGTTTGAAGATGGTGCCTCCCTTACTGTTAACTACCGCTACACCTACGAGGGAAGCCACAT
CAAAGGAGAGGCCCAGGTGAAGGGGACTGGTTTCCCTGCTGACGGTCCTGTGATGACCAACTCGCTGACC
GCTGCGGACTGGTGCAGGTCGAAGAAGACTTACCCCAACGACAAAACCATCATCAGTACCTTTAAGTGGA
GTTACACCACTGGAAATGGCAAGCGCTACCGGAGCACTGCGCGGACCACCTACACCTTTGCCAAGCCAAT
GGCGGCTAACTATCTGAAGAACCAGCCGATGTACGTGTTCCGTAAGACGGAGCTCAAGCACTCCAAGACC
GAGCTCAACTTCAAGGAGTGGCAAAAGGCCTTTACCGATGTGATGGGCATGGACGAGCTGTACAAGGTCG
GCGCAGGCGCACTCGAGGGATCCGTGAGCAAGGGCGAGGAGGATAACGCCTCTCTCCCAGCGACACATGA
GTTACACATCTTTGGCTCCATCAACGGTGTGGACTTTGACATGGTGGGTCAGGGCACCGGCAATCCAAAT
GATGGTTATGAGGAGTTAAACCTGAAGTCCACCAAGGGTGACCTCCAGTTCTCCCCCTGGATTCTGGTCC
CTCATATCGGGTATGGCTTCCATCAGTACCTGCCCTACCCTGACGGGATGTCGCCTTTCCAGGCCGCCAT
GGTAGATGGCAGCGGATACCAAGTCCATCGCACAATGCAGTTTGAAGATGGTGCCTCCCTTACTGTTAAC
TACCGCTACACCTACGAGGGAAGCCACATCAAAGGAGAGGCCCAGGTGAAGGGGACTGGTTTCCCTGCTG
ACGGTCCTGTGATGACCAACTCGCTGACCGCTGCGGACTGGTGCAGGTCGAAGAAGACTTACCCCAACGA
CAAAACCATCATCAGTACCTTTAAGTGGAGTTACACCACTGGAAATGGCAAGCGCTACCGGAGCACTGCG
CGGACCACCTACACCTTTGCCAAGCCAATGGCGGCTAACTATCTGAAGAACCAGCCGATGTACGTGTTCC
GTAAGACGGAGCTCAAGCACTCCAAGACCGAGCTCAACTTCAAGGAGTGGCAAAAGGCCTTTACCGATGT
GATGGGCATGGACGAGCTGTACAAGGGCAGTGGCAGTCGCGGCGGCCGCGGCGGCGGCGATCGCGGCGGC
TTTGGCCCGGGCAAAATGGATAGCCGCGGCGAACATCGCCAGGATCGCCGCGAACGCCCGTACTAGCGTT
TAAACTTAAGCTTGGTACCGAGCTCGGATCCACTAGTCCAGTGTGGTGGAATTCTGCAGATATCCAGCAC
AGTGGCGGCCGCTCGAGTCTAGAGGGCCCGTTTAAACCCGCTGATCAGCCTCGACTGTGCCTTCTAGTTG
CCAGCCATCTGTTGTTTGCCCCTCCCCCGTGCCTTCCTTGACCCTGGAAGGTGCCACTCCCACTGTCCTT
TCCTAATAAAATGAGGAAATTGCATCGCATTGTCTGAGTAGGTGTCATTCTATTCTGGGGGGTGGGGTGG
GGCAGGACAGCAAGGGGGAGGATTGGGAAGACAATAGCAGGCATGCTGGGGATGCGGTGGGCTCTATGGC
TTCTGAGGCGGAAAGAACCAGCTGGGGCTCTAGGGGGTATCCCC
[124 nt withheld, positions 3545-3668]
C
[91 nt withheld, positions 3670-3760]
A
[49 nt withheld, positions 3762-3810]
CCTTTGACGTTGGAGTCCACGTTCTTT
[37 nt withheld, positions 3838-3874]
ACCCTATCTCGGTCTATTCTTTTGATTTATAAGGGATTTTGCCGATTTCGGCCTATTGGTTAAAAAATGA
GCTGATTTAACAAAAATTTAACGCGAATTAATTCTGTGGAATGTGTGTCAGTTAGGGTGTGGAAAGTCCC
CAGGCTCCCCAGCAGGCAGAAGTATGCAAAGCATGCATCTCAATTAGTCAGCAACCAGGTGTGGAAAGTC
CCCAGGCTCCCCAGCAGGCAGAAGTATGCAAAGCATGCATCTCAATTAGTCAGCAACCATAGTCCCGCCC
CTAACTCCGCCCATCCCGCCCCTAACTCCGCCCAGTTCCGCCCATTCTCCGCCCCATGGCTGACTAATTT
TTTTTATTTATGCAGAGGCCGAGGCCGCCTCTGCCTCTGAGCTATTCCAGAAGTAGTGAGGAGGCTTTTT
TGGAGGCCTAGGCTTTTGCAAAAAGCTCCCGGGAGCTTGTATATCCATTTTCGGATCTGATCAAGAGACA
GGATGAGGATCGTTTCGCATGATTGAACAAGATGGATTGCACGCAGGTTCTCCGGCCGCTTGGGTGGAGA
GGCTATTCGGCTATGACTGGGCACAACAGACAATCGGCTGCTCTGATGCCGCCGTGTTCCGGCTGTCAGC
GCAGGGGCGCCCGGTTCTTTTTGTCAAGACCGACCTGTCCGGTGCCCTGAATGAACTGCAGGACGAGGCA
GCGCGGCTATCGTGGCTGGCCACGACGGGCGTTCCTTGCGCAGCTGTGCTCGACGTTGTCACTGAAGCGG
GAAGGGACTGGCTGCTATTGGGCGAAGTGCCGGGGCAGGATCTCCTGTCATCTCACCTTGCTCCTGCCGA
GAAAGTATCCATCATGGCTGATGCAATGCGGCGGCTGCATACGCTTGATCCGGCTACCTGCCCATTCGAC
CACCAAGCGAAACATCGCATCGAGCGAGCACGTACTCGGATGGAAGCCGGTCTTGTCGATCAGGATGATC
TGGACGAAGAGCATCAGGGGCTCGCGCCAGCCGAACTGTTCGCCAGGCTCAAGGCGCGCATGCCCGACGG
CGAGGATCTCGTCGTGACCCATGGCGATGCCTGCTTGCCGAATATCATGGTGGAAAATGGCCGCTTTTCT
GGATTCATCGACTGTGGCCGGCTGGGTGTGGCGGACCGCTATCAGGACATAGCGTTGGCTACCCGTGATA
TTGCTGAAGAGCTTGGCGGCGAATGGGCTGACCGCTTCCTCGTGCTTTACGGTATCGCCGCTCCCGATTC
GCAGCGCATCGCCTTCTATCGCCTTCTTGACGAGTTCTTCTGAGCGGGACTCTGGGGTTCGAAATGACCG
ACCAAGCGACGCCCAACCTGCCATCACGAGATTTCGATTCCACCGCCGCCTTCTATGAAAGGTTGGGCTT
CGGAATCGTTTTCCGGGACGCCGGCTGGATGATCCTCCAGCGCGGGGATCTCATGCTGGAGTTCTTCGCC
CACCCCAACTTGTTTATTGCAGCTTATAATGGTTACAAATAAAGCAATAGCATCACAAATTTCACAAATA
AAGCATTTTTTTCACTGCATTCTAGTTGTGGTTTGTCCAAACTCATCAATGTATCTTATCATGTCTGTAT
ACCGTCGACCTCTAGCTAGAGCTTGGCGTAATCATGGTCATAGCTGTTTCCTGTGTGAAATTGTTATCCG
CTCACAATTCCACACAACATACGAGCCGGAAGCATAAAGTGTAAAGCCTGGGGTGCCTAATGAGTGAGCT
AACTCACATTAATTGCGTTGCGCTCACTGCCCGCTTTCCAGTCGGGAAACCTGTCGTGCCAGCTGCATTA
ATGAATCGGCCAACGCGCGGGGAGAGGCGGTTTGCGTATTGGGCGCTCTTCCGCTTCCTCGCTCACTGAC
TCGCTGCGCTCGGTCGTTCGGCTGCGGCGAGCGGTATCAGCTCACTCAAAGGCGGTAATACGGTTATCCA
CAGAATCAGGGGATAACGCAGGAAAGAACATGTGAGCAAAAGGCCAGCAAAAGGCCAGGAACCGTAAAAA
GGCCGCGTTGCTGGCGTTTTTCCATAGGCTCCGCCCCCCTGACGAGCATCACAAAAATCGACGCTCAAGT
CAGAGGTGGCGAAACCCGACAGGACTATAAAGATACCAGGCGTTTCCCCCTGGAAGCTCCCTCGTGCGCT
CTCCTGTTCCGACCCTGCCGCTTACCGGATACCTGTCCGCCTTTCTCCCTTCGGGAAGCGTGGCGCTTTC
TCATAGCTCACGCTGTAGGTATCTCAGTTCGGTGTAGGTCGTTCGCTCCAAGCTGGGCTGTGTGCACGAA
CCCCCCGTTCAGCCCGACCGCTGCGCCTTATCCGGTAACTATCGTCTTGAGTCCAACCCGGTAAGACACG
ACTTATCGCCACTGGCAGCAGCCACTGGTAACAGGATTAGCAGAGCGAGGTATGTAGGCGGTGCTACAGA
GTTCTTGAAGTGGTGGCCTAACTACGGCTACACTAGAAGAACAGTATTTGGTATCTGCGCTCTGCTGAAG
CCAGTTACCTTCGGAAAAAGAGTTGGTAGCTCTTGATCCGGCAAACAAACCACCGCTGGTAGCGGTGGTT
TTTTTGTTTGCAAGCAGCAGATTACGCGCAGAAAAAAAGGATCTCAAGAAGATCCTTTGATCTTTTCTAC
GGGGTCTGACGCTCAGTGGAACGAAAACTCACGTTAAGGGATTTTGGTCATGAGATTATCAAAAAGGATC
TTCACCTAGATCCTTTTAAATTAAAAATGAAGTTTTAAATCAATCTAAAGTATATATGAGTAAACTTGGT
CTGACAGTTACCAATGCTTAATCAGTGAGGCACCTATCTCAGCGATCTGTCTATTTCGTTCATCCATAGT
TGCCTGACTCCCCGTCGTGTAGATAACTACGATACGGGAGGGCTTACCATCTGGCCCCAGTGCTGCAATG
ATACCGCGAGACCCACGCTCACCGGCTCCAGATTTATCAGCAATAAACCAGCCAGCCGGAAGGGCCGAGC
GCAGAAGTGGTCCTGCAACTTTATCCGCCTCCATCCAGTCTATTAATTGTTGCCGGGAAGCTAGAGTAAG
TAGTTCGCCAGTTAATAGTTTGCGCAACGTTGTTGCCATTGCTACAGGCATCGTGGTGTCACGCTCGTCG
TTTGGTATGGCTTCATTCAGCTCCGGTTCCCAACGATCAAGGCGAGTTACATGATCCCCCATGTTGTGCA
AAAAAGCGGTTAGCTCCTTCGGTCCTCCGATCGTTGTCAGAAGTAAGTTGGCCGCAGTGTTATCACTCAT
GGTTATGGCAGCACTGCATAATTCTCTTACTGTCATGCCATCCGTAAGATGCTTTTCTGTGACTGGTGAG
TACTCAACCAAGTCATTCTGAGAATAGTGTATGCGGCGACCGAGTTGCTCTTGCCCGGCGTCAATACGGG
ATAATACCGCGCCACATAGCAGAACTTTAAAAGTGCTCATCATTGGAAAACGTTCTTCGGGGCGAAAACT
CTCAAGGATCTTACCGCTGTTGAGATCCAGTTCGATGTAACCCACTCGTGCACCCAACTGATCTTCAGCA
TCTTTTACTTTCACCAGCGTTTCTGGGTGAGCAAAAACAGGAAGGCAAAATGCCGCAAAAAAGGGAATAA
GGGCGACACGGAAATGTTGAATACTCATACTCTTCCTTTTTCAATATTATTGAAGCATTTATCAGGGTTA
TTGTCTCATGAGCGGATACATATTTGAATGTATTTAGAAAAATAAACAAATAGGGGTTCCGCGCACATTT
CCCCGAAAAGTGCCACCTGACGTC
